>Addgene plasmid #90211 | pSR83 | addgene full sequence | sequence record 178319 | Addgene NGS Result
GTTCCTTAAATTTTACTTTTGGTTACATATTTTTTCTTTTTGAAACCAAATCTTTATCTTTGTAGCACTT
TCACGGTAGCGAAACGTTAGTTTGAATGGAAAGATGCCTGCAGGTGTCATAAAAAAAACCATGAGGGTAA
TAAATAATGGTGAGCAAGGGCGAGGAGGATAACATGGCCATCATCAAGGAGTTCATGCGCTTCAAGGTGC
ACATGGAGGGCTCCGTGAACGGCCACGAGTTCGAGATCGAGGGCGAGGGCGAGGGCCGCCCCTACGAGGG
CACCCAGACCGCCAAGCTGAAGGTGACCAAGGGTGGCCCCCTGCCCTTCGCCTGGGACATCCTGTCCCCT
CAGTTCATGTACGGCTCCAAGGCCTACGTGAAGCACCCCGCCGACATCCCCGACTACTTGAAGCTGTCCT
TCCCCGAGGGCTTCAAGTGGGAGCGCGTGATGAACTTCGAGGACGGCGGCGTGGTGACCGTGACCCAGGA
CTCCTCCCTGCAGGACGGCGAGTTCATCTACAAGGTGAAGCTGCGCGGCACCAACTTCCCCTCCGACGGC
CCCGTAATGCAGAAGAAGACCATGGGCTGGGAGGCCTCCTCCGAGCGGATGTACCCCGAGGACGGCGCCC
TGAAGGGCGAGATCAAGCAGAGGCTGAAGCTGAAGGACGGCGGCCACTACGACGCTGAGGTCAAGACCAC
CTACAAGGCCAAGAAGCCCGTGCAGCTGCCCGGCGCCTACAACGTCAACATCAAGTTGGACATCACCTCC
CACAACGAGGACTACACCATCGTGGAACAGTACGAACGCGCCGAGGGCCGCCACTCCACCGGCGGCATGG
ACGAGCTGTACAAGTAAAGATCTCCAGGCATCAAATAAAACGAAAGGCTCAGTCGAAAGACTGGGCCTTT
CGTTTTATCTGTTGTTTGTCGGTGAACGCTCTCTACTAGAGTCACACTGGCTCACCTTCGGGTGGGCCTT
TCTGCGTTTATAGTAAATCACTGCATAATTCGTGTCGATTAAACCGCCTAAGTCCCCCAGGAAAGGGGGA
TATAACAGTATAGATTTTGTCAGCCTTCAGCTTGGCTTTACCGTCAAAAAAATAGGCTGAAATTCATACC
AGATTTAGCTGGTGACGAACGTGAGCTTTTTTAAGAATACACGCTTACAAATTGTTGCGAACCTTTGGGA
GTACAAACAATGCAAGAGAACTACAAGATTCTGGTGGTCGATGACGACATGCGCCTGCGTGCGCTGCTGG
AACGTTATCTCACCGAACAAGGCTTCCAGGTTCGAAGCGTCGCTAATGCAGAACAGATGGATCGCCTGCT
GACTCGTGAATCTTTCCATCTTATGGTACTGGATTTAATGTTACCTGGTGAAGATGGCTTGTCGATTTGC
CGACGTCTTCGTAGTCAGAGCAACCCGATGCCGATCATTATGGTGACGGCGAAAGGGGAAGAAGTGGACC
GTATCGTAGGCCTGGAGATTGGCGCTGACGACTACATTCCAAAACCGTTTAACCCGCGTGAACTGCTGGC
CCGTATCCGTGCGGTGCTGCGTCGTCAGGCGAACGAACTGCCAGGCGCACCGTCACAGGAAGAGGCGGTA
ATTGCTTTCGGTAAGTTCAAACTTAACCTCGGTACGCGCGAAATGTTCCGCGAAGACGAGCCGATGCCGC
TCACCAGCGGTGAGTTTGCGGTACTGAAGGCACTGGTCAGCCATCCGCGTGAGCCGCTCTCCCGCGATAA
GCTGATGAACCTTGCCCGTGGTCGTGAATATTCCGCAATGGAACGCTCCATCGACGTGCAGATTTCGCGT
CTGCGCCGCATGGTGGAAGAAGATCCAGCGCATCCGCGTTACATTCAGACCGTCTGGGGTCTGGGCTACG
TCTTTGTACCGGACGGCTCTAAAGCATGATAATAATCTAGACCAGGCATCAAATAAAACGAAAGGCTCAG
TCGAAAGACTGGGCCTTTCGTTTTATCTGTTGTTTGTCGGTGAACGCTCTCTACTAGAGTCACACTGGCT
CACCTTCGGGTGGGCCTTTCTGCGTTTATATCCGGCAAAAAAGGGCAAGGTGTCACCACCCTGCCCTTTT
TCTTTAAAACCGAAAAGATTACTTCGCGTTATGCAGGCTTCCTCGCTCACTGACTCGCTGCGCTCGGTCG
TTCGGCTGCGGCGAGCGGTATCAGCTCACTCAAAGGCGGTAATCTCGAGGTTACATTGTCGATCTGTTCA
TGGTGAACAGCTTTGAATGCACCAAAAACTCGTAAAAGCTCTGATGTATCTATCTTTTTTACACCGTTTT
CATCTGTGCATATGGACAGTTTTCCCTTTGATATGTAACGGTGAACAGTTGTTCTACTTTTGTTTGTTAG
TCTTGATGCTTCACTGATAGATACAAGAGCCATAAGAACCTCAGATCCTTCCGTATTTAGCCAGTATGTT
CTCTAGTGTGGTTCGTTGTTTTTGCGTGAGCCATGAGAACGAACCATTGAGATCATACTTACTTTGCATG
TCACTCAAAAATTTTGCCTCAAAACTGGTGAGCTGAATTTTTGCAGTTAAAGCATCGTGTAGTGTTTTTC
TTAGTCCGTTATGTAGGTAGGAATCTGATGTAATGGTTGTTGGTATTTTGTCACCATTCATTTTTATCTG
GTTGTTCTCAAGTTCGGTTACGAGATCCATTTGTCTATCTAGTTCAACTTGGAAAATCAACGTATCAGTC
GGGCGGCCTCGCTTATCAACCACCAATTTCATATTGCTGTAAGTGTTTAAATCTTTACTTATTGGTTTCA
AAACCCATTGGTTAAGCCTTTTAAACTCATGGTAGTTATTTTCAAGCATTAACATGAACTTAAATTCATC
AAGGCTAATCTCTATATTTGCCTTGTGAGTTTTCTTTTGTGTTAGTTCTTTTAATAACCACTCATAAATC
CTCATAGAGTATTTGTTTTCAAAAGACTTAACATGTTCCAGATTATATTTTATGAATTTTTTTAACTGGA
AAAGATAAGGCAATATCTCTTCACTAAAAACTAATTCTAATTTTTCGCTTGAGAACTTGGCATAGTTTGT
CCACTGGAAAATCTCAAAGCCTTTAACCAAAGGATTCCTGATTTCCACAGTTCTCGTCATCAGCTCTCTG
GTTGCTTTAGCTAATACACCATAAGCATTTTCCCTACTGATGTTCATCATCTGAGCGTATTGGTTATAAG
TGAACGATACCGTCCGTTCTTTCCTTGTAGGGTTTTCAATCGTGGGGTTGAGTAGTGCCACACAGCATAA
AATTAGCTTGGTTTCATGCTCCGTTAAGTCATAGCGACTAATCGCTAGTTCATTTGCTTTGAAAACAACT
AATTCAGACATACATCTCAATTGGTCTAGGTGATTTTAATCACTATACCAATTGAGATGGGCTAGTCAAT
GATAATTACATGTCCTTTTCCTTTGAGTTGTGGGTATCTGTAAATTCTGCTAGACCTTTGCTGGAAAACT
TGTAAATTCTGCTAGACCCTCTGTAAATTCCGCTAGACCTTTGTGTGTTTTTTTTGTTTATATTCAAGTG
GTTATAATTTATAGAATAAAGAAAGAATAAAAAAAGATAAAAAGAATAGATCCCAGCCCTGTGTATAACT
CACTACTTTAGTCAGTTCCGCAGTATTACAAAAGGATGTCGCAAACGCTGTTTGCTCCTCTACAAAACAG
ACCTTAAAACCCTAAAGGCTTAAGTAGCACCCTCGCAAGCTCGGGCAAATCGCTGAATATTCCTTTTGTC
TCCGACCATCAGGCACCTGAGTCGCTGTCTTTTTCGTGACATTCAGTTCGCTGCGCTCACGGCTCTGGCA
GTGAATGGGGGTAAATGGCACTACAGGCGCCTTTTATGGATTCATGCAAGGAAACTACCCATAATACAAG
AAAAGCCCGTCACGGGCTTCTCAGGGCGTTTTATGGCGGGTCTGCTATGTGGTGCTATCTGACTTTTTGC
TGTTCAGCAGTTCCTGCCCTCTGATTTTCCAGTCTGACCACTTCGGATTATCCCGTGACAGGTCATTCAG
ACTGGCTAATGCACCCAGTAAGGCAGCGGTATCATCAACAGGCTTACCCGTCTTACTGTCCCTAGTGCTT
GGATTCTCACCAATAAAAAACGCCCGGCGGCAACCGAGCGTTCTGAACAAATCCAGATGGAGTTCTGAGG
TCATTACTGGATCTATCAACAGGAGTCCAAGCGAGCTCGTAAACTTGGTCTGACAGTTACCAATGCTTAA
TCAGTGAGGCACCTATCTCAGCGATCTGTCTATTTCGTTCATCCATAGTTGCCTGACTCCCCGTCGTGTA
GATAACTACGATACGGGAGGGCTTACCATCTGGCCCCAGTGCTGCAATGATACCGCGAGACCCACGCTCA
CCGGCTCCAGATTTATCAGCAATAAACCAGCCAGCCGGAAGGGCCGAGCGCAGAAGTGGTCCTGCAACTT
TATCCGCCTCCATCCAGTCTATTAATTGTTGCCGGGAAGCTAGAGTAAGTAGTTCGCCAGTTAATAGTTT
GCGCAACGTTGTTGCCATTGCTACAGGCATCGTGGTGTCACGCTCGTCGTTTGGTATGGCTTCATTCAGC
TCCGGTTCCCAACGATCAAGGCGAGTTACATGATCCCCCATGTTGTGCAAAAAAGCGGTTAGCTCCTTCG
GTCCTCCGATCGTTGTCAGAAGTAAGTTGGCCGCAGTGTTATCACTCATGGTTATGGCAGCACTGCATAA
TTCTCTTACTGTCATGCCATCCGTAAGATGCTTTTCTGTGACTGGTGAGTACTCAACCAAGTCATTCTGA
GAATAGTGTATGCGGCGACCGAGTTGCTCTTGCCCGGCGTCAATACGGGATAATACCGCGCCACATAGCA
GAACTTTAAAAGTGCTCATCATTGGAAAACGTTCTTCGGGGCGAAAACTCTCAAGGATCTTACCGCTGTT
GAGATCCAGTTCGATGTAACCCACTCGTGCACCCAACTGATCTTCAGCATCTTTTACTTTCACCAGCGTT
TCTGGGTGAGCAAAAACAGGAAGGCAAAATGCCGCAAAAAAGGGAATAAGGGCGACACGTAAATGTTGAA
TACTCATACTCTTCCTTTTTCAATATTATTGAAGCATTTATCAGGGTTATTGTCTCATGAGCGGATACAT
ATTTGAATGTATTTAGAAAAATAAACAAATAGGGGTTCCGCGCACATTTCCCATGGTGCCACCTGACGTC
TAAGAAACCATTATTATCATGACATTAACCTATAAAAATAGGCGTATCACGAGGCAGAATTTCAGATAAA
AAAAATCCTTAGCTTTCGCTAAGGATGATTTCTG
Features (pLannotate 1.2.2; 13 found; start..end, strand, type, name):
    147..854     +  CDS            mCherry: mCherry is a basic (constitutively fluorescent) red fluorescent protein published in 2004, derived from Discosoma sp.. It is reported to be a very rapidly-maturing monomer with low acid sensitivity.
    872..943     +  terminator     rrnB T1 terminator: transcription terminator T1 from the E. coli rrnB gene
    959..986     +  terminator     T7Te terminator: phage T7 early transcription terminator
   1200..1916    +  CDS            ompR: OMPR_ECOLI - Also known as kmt, ompB. Experimental evidence at protein level: Swiss-Prot protein existence level 1. Member of the two-component regulatory system EnvZ/OmpR involved in osmoregulation (particularly of genes ompF and ompC) as well as other genes (PubMed:3010044, PubMed:3536870). Plays a central role in both acid and osmotic stress responses (PubMed:28526842, PubMed:30524381). Binds to the promoter of both ompC and ompF; at low osmolarity it activates ompF transcription, while at high osmolarity it represses ompF and activates ompC transcription (PubMed:3533941, PubMed:3023382, Pu
   1940..2011    +  terminator     rrnB T1 terminator: transcription terminator T1 from the E. coli rrnB gene
   2027..2054    +  terminator     T7Te terminator: phage T7 early transcription terminator
   2061..2118    +  terminator     his operon terminator: This putative transcriptin terminator from the E. coli his operon has a 2-bp deletion introduced during synthesis. Its efficiency has not been determined.
   2421..3371    -  CDS            Rep101: RepA protein needed for replication with the pSC101 origin; rep101
   3419..3641    -  rep_origin     pSC101 ori: low-copy replication origin that requires the Rep101 protein
   4133..4227    -  terminator     lambda t0 terminator: transcription terminator from phage lambda
   4257..5117    -  CDS            AmpR: β-lactamase; bla; confers resistance to ampicillin, carbenicillin, and related antibiotics
   5118..5222    -  promoter       AmpR promoter: bla
   5309..5352    -  terminator     bacterial terminator: putative bacterial transcription terminator
