[The description below was written by a language model from this plasmid's Addgene catalogue record and pLannotate feature annotations shown in this document.]
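Description:
pSR83 is a 5,354 bp low-copy bacterial expression plasmid built on the pSB4A3 backbone from the Registry of Standard Biological Parts and intended for synthetic biology work in E. coli. It replicates from the pSC101 origin, which depends on the plasmid-encoded Rep101 (RepA) protein, and it is selected with ampicillin through a β-lactamase gene driven by its native bla promoter and followed by a lambda t0 terminator. Additional terminators flanking the cloning region, including a his operon terminator and a putative bacterial terminator, insulate the payload from backbone transcription.

The payload consists of two separate, same-strand transcription units. The first is a reporter module in which mCherry, a fast-maturing monomeric red fluorescent protein, is expressed from the PompF-146 promoter according to the catalogue entry. This promoter is not annotated in the feature table but would lie in the short region upstream of the mCherry coding sequence. The second unit encodes E. coli OmpR, the response regulator of the EnvZ/OmpR two-component system that binds the ompF and ompC promoters. The promoter driving ompR is not stated in the record. Each unit ends in a tandem rrnB T1 and T7Te terminator pair.

The plasmid serves as the output half of the Cph8-OmpR optogenetic system. Cph8, a light-responsive sensor kinase not encoded here and presumably supplied from another construct, controls OmpR activity, which in turn sets transcription from PompF-146, so mCherry fluorescence reports the light-dependent signalling state. It was deposited in connection with work modelling photoconversion for spectral programming and multiplexing of optogenetic systems.
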