Addgene plasmid #90211: pSR83
Purpose: Expresses the response regulator OmpR, and expresses mCherry from the Cph8-OmpR regulated PompF-146 promoter
Depositing lab: Jeffrey Tabor. Depositing organization: Rice University. Publication: A photoconversion model for full spectral programming and multiplexing of optogenetic systems. Olson EJ, Tzouanas CN, Tabor JJ. Mol Syst Biol. 2017 Apr 24;13(4):926. doi: 10.15252/msb.20167456. PubMed 28438832.
Backbone
  Vector backbone: pSB4A3
  Backbone manufacturer: Registry of Standard Biological Parts
  Total vector size (bp): 5354
  Vector type: Bacterial Expression, Synthetic Biology
Growth in bacteria
  Bacterial resistance: Ampicillin, 100 μg/mL
  Growth temperature: 37°C
  Growth strain: DH5alpha
  Copy number: Low Copy
Gene/Insert 1
  Gene/Insert name: OmpR
  Species: E. coli
  Insert size (bp): 720
  Entrez Gene: ompR (a.k.a. b3405, ECK3392, cry, kmt, ompB)
Gene/Insert 2
  Gene/Insert name: mCherry
  Species: Synthetic
  Insert size (bp): 711
Resource information
  A portion of this plasmid was derived from a plasmid made by: Sebastian Schmidl, Tabor Lab, Rice University, Houston, TX, USA
Terms and licenses: Academic/Nonprofit Terms; Industry Terms: Not Available to Industry
How to cite: pSR83 was a gift from Jeffrey Tabor (Addgene plasmid # 90211 ; http://n2t.net/addgene:90211 ; RRID:Addgene_90211)
